Addgene plasmid #156693: pD649-HAsp-EPCAM-Fc(DAPA)-AviTag-6xHis
Purpose: Mammalian expression of cell-surface protein extracellular domain fused to Fc(DAPA)-Avi-6xHis. Protein is secreted from cells.
Depositing lab: Chris Garcia. Depositing organization: Stanford University. Publication: A Human IgSF Cell-Surface Interactome Reveals a Complex Network of Protein-Protein Interactions. Wojtowicz WM, Vielmetter J, Fernandes RA, Siepe DH, Eastman CL, Chisholm GB, Cox S, Klock H, Anderson PW, Rue SM, Miller JJ, Glaser SM, Bragstad ML, Vance J, Lam AW, Lesley SA, Zinn K, Garcia KC. Cell. 2020 Aug 20;182(4):1027-1043.e17. doi: 10.1016/j.cell.2020.07.025. PubMed 32822567.
Backbone
  Vector backbone: pD649
  Backbone size w/o insert (bp): 6106
  Vector type: Mammalian Expression
Growth in bacteria
  Bacterial resistance: Ampicillin, 100 μg/mL
  Growth temperature: 37°C
  Growth strain: DH5alpha
  Copy number: High Copy
Gene/Insert
  Gene/Insert name: EPCAM
  Species: H. sapiens (human)
  Insert size (bp): 726
  Mutation: Fc region of human IgG contains D265A and P329A mutations (DAPA)
  Entrez Gene: EPCAM (a.k.a. Ber-Ep4, BerEp4, DIAR5, EGP-2, EGP314, EGP40, ESA, HNPCC8, KS1/4, KSA, LYNCH8, M4S1, MIC18, MK-1, MOC-31, TACSTD1, TROP1)
  Promoter: CMV/SP6
  Tag / fusion protein: Fc(DAPA)-AviTag-6xHis (C terminal on backbone)
  Cloning method: Restriction Enzyme; 5′ cloning site GCGGCCGC (not destroyed); 3′ cloning site GGCGCGCC (not destroyed)
  Sequencing primers: 5′ ATTTAGGTGACACTATAG; 3′ CACGTACCAGTTGAACTTCACC
Resource information
  A portion of this plasmid was derived from a plasmid made by: synthesis by ThermoFisher
Terms and licenses: Academic/Nonprofit Terms; Industry Terms: Not Available to Industry
Depositor comments: Some plasmids in this collection may have an IS4-like element ISVsa5 family transposase upstream of the CMV promoter.
How to cite: pD649-HAsp-EPCAM-Fc(DAPA)-AviTag-6xHis was a gift from Chris Garcia (Addgene plasmid # 156693 ; http://n2t.net/addgene:156693 ; RRID:Addgene_156693)
