[The description below was written by a language model from this plasmid's Addgene catalogue record and pLannotate feature annotations shown in this document.]
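Description:
pD649-HAsp-EPCAM-Fc(DAPA)-AviTag-6xHis is a mammalian expression plasmid built on the pD649 backbone for producing a secreted, Fc-fused form of the human EPCAM extracellular domain. It is maintained in E. coli as a high-copy plasmid through a ColE1/pUC-type origin and selected with ampicillin via the β-lactamase gene. The annotated sequence also contains an SV40 early promoter and EM7 bacterial promoter upstream of a puromycin N-acetyltransferase coding region with an SV40 polyadenylation signal, which would permit puromycin selection in mammalian cells, although the catalogue entry does not list a mammalian marker. Short fragments of f1 ori, ble, KanR, lacZα and a lac operator appear to be backbone remnants.

The expression cassette is driven by the CMV immediate early enhancer and promoter, followed by a fragment of CMV intron A and an SP6 promoter, which provides a sequencing primer site and could support in vitro transcription. The construct name indicates an HA signal peptide, whereas the automated annotation labels the leader region as a partial match to an immunoglobulin heavy chain signal sequence; either way, this leader directs the protein into the secretory pathway. The EPCAM ectodomain, cloned between retained NotI and AscI sites, is fused at its C terminus to a human IgG1 Fc carrying the D265A and P329A (DAPA) mutations, generally used to reduce Fc effector binding. An AviTag for site-specific biotinylation and a 6xHis tag for metal-affinity purification follow according to the record, though they are not annotated individually, and a bGH polyadenylation signal ends the transcript.

The plasmid belongs to a collection of cell-surface ectodomain constructs made for mapping extracellular protein-protein interactions among human IgSF proteins. The depositor notes that some plasmids in the collection may carry an IS4-like transposase insertion upstream of the CMV promoter; none is annotated here.
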