Features (pLannotate 1.2.2; 21 found; start..end, strand, type, name):
     77..380     +  enhancer       CMV enhancer: human cytomegalovirus immediate early enhancer
    381..584     +  promoter       CMV promoter: human cytomegalovirus (CMV) immediate early promoter
    720..763     +  intron         CMV intron (fragment): modified intron A from human cytomegalovirus
    815..833     +  promoter       SP6 promoter: promoter for bacteriophage SP6 RNA polymerase
    837..874     +  CDS            IgH signal sequence (fragment): signal sequence from the mouse immunoglobulin heavy chain variable region
    974..1708    +  CDS            EPCAM (fragment): EPCAM_HUMAN - Also known as GA733-2, M1S2, M4S1, MIC18, TACSTD1, TROP1. Experimental evidence at protein level: Swiss-Prot protein existence level 1. May act as a physical homophilic interaction molecule between intestinal epithelial cells (IECs) and intraepithelial lymphocytes (IELs) at the mucosal epithelium for providing immunological barrier as a first line of defense against mucosal infection. Plays a role in embryonic stem cells proliferation and differentiation. Up-regulates the expression of FABP5, MYC and cyclins A and E. From Homo sapiens (Human).
   1724..2401    +  CDS            IGHG1 (fragment): IGHG1_HUMAN - Experimental evidence at protein level: Swiss-Prot protein existence level 1. Constant region of immunoglobulin heavy chains. Immunoglobulins, also known as antibodies, are membrane-bound or secreted glycoproteins produced by B lymphocytes. In the recognition phase of humoral immunity, the membrane-bound immunoglobulins serve as receptors which, upon binding of a specific antigen, trigger the clonal expansion and differentiation of B lymphocytes into immunoglobulins- secreting plasma cells. Secreted immunoglobulins mediate the effector phase of humoral immunity, which results in
   2616..2727    +  polyA_signal   bGH poly(A) signal: bovine growth hormone polyadenylation signal
   2728..2836    +  rep_origin     f1 ori (fragment): f1 bacteriophage origin of replication; arrow indicates direction of (+) strand synthesis
   2850..3179    +  promoter       SV40 promoter: SV40 enhancer and early promoter
   3227..3274    +  promoter       EM7 promoter: synthetic bacterial promoter&nbsp
   3293..3892    +  CDS            PuroR (fragment): puromycin N-acetyltransferase; pac from Streptomyces; confers resistance to puromycin
   3902..4027    +  CDS            ble (fragment): BLE_KLEPN - Experimental evidence at protein level: Swiss-Prot protein existence level 1. Binding protein with a strong affinity to the bleomycin family of antibiotics. Binds to CL990; an antimitotic-antibiotic compound. From Klebsiella pneumoniae.
   4022..4143    +  polyA_signal   SV40 poly(A) signal: SV40 polyadenylation signal
   4196..5056    -  CDS            AmpR: β-lactamase; bla; confers resistance to ampicillin, carbenicillin, and related antibiotics
   5059..5155    -  promoter       AmpR promoter (fragment): bla
   5185..5209    -  CDS            KanR (fragment): aminoglycoside phosphotransferase; aph(3')-Ia; confers resistance to kanamycin
   5320..5908    +  rep_origin     ori: high-copy-number ColE1/pMB1/pBR322/pUC origin of replication
   6133..6150    +  terminator     rrnB T2 terminator (fragment): transcription terminator T2 from the E. coli rrnB gene
   6175..6194    -  CDS            lacZα (fragment): LacZα fragment of β-galactosidase; lacZ fragment
   6650..6666    +  protein_bind   lac operator: The lac repressor binds to the lac operator to inhibit transcription in E. coli. This inhibition can be relieved by adding lactose or isopropyl-β-D-thiogalactopyranoside (IPTG). lac repressor encoded by lacI
>Addgene plasmid #156693 | pD649-HAsp-EPCAM-Fc(DAPA)-AviTag-6xHis | addgene full sequence | sequence record 417861 | Addgene NGS Result
GGCATTGATTATTGACTAGTTATTAATAGTAATCAATTACGGGGTCATTAGTTCATAGCCCATATATGGA
GTTCCGCGTTACATAACTTACGGTAAATGGCCCGCCTGGCTGACCGCCCAACGACCCCCGCCCATTGACG
TCAATAATGACGTATGTTCCCATAGTAACGCCAATAGGGACTTTCCATTGACGTCAATGGGTGGAGTATT
TACGGTAAACTGCCCACTTGGCAGTACATCAAGTGTATCATATGCCAAGTACGCCCCCTATTGACGTCAA
TGACGGTAAATGGCCCGCCTGGCATTATGCCCAGTACATGACCTTATGGGACTTTCCTACTTGGCAGTAC
ATCTACGTATTAGTCATCGCTATTACCATGGTGATGCGGTTTTGGCAGTACATCAATGGGCGTGGATAGC
GGTTTGACTCACGGGGATTTCCAAGTCTCCACCCCATTGACGTCAATGGGAGTTTGTTTTGGCACCAAAA
TCAACGGGACTTTCCAAAATGTCGTAACAACTCCGCCCCATTGACGCAAATGGGCGGTAGGCGTGTACGG
TGGGAGGTCTATATAAGCAGAGCTCGTTTAGTGAACCGTCAGATCGCCTGGAGACGCCATCCACGCTGTT
TTGACCTCCATAGAAGACACCGGGACCGATCCAGCCTCCGCGGCCGGGAACGGTGCATTGGAACGCGGAT
TCCCCGTGCCAAGAGTGACGTAAGTACCGCCTATAGAGTCTATAGGCCCACCCCCTTGGCTTCGTTAGAA
CGCGGCTACAATTAATACATAACCTTATGTATCATACACATACGATTTAGGTGACACTATAGAATAACAT
CCACTTTGCCTTTCTCTCCACAGGTGTCCACTCCCAGGTCCAACTGCACCTCGGTTCTATCGAAAACGCG
CCTGCTAGCGCCACCATGAAGACCATCATTGCCCTGAGCTACATCTTCTGCCTGGTGTTCGCTGCGGCCG
CCCAAGAGGAATGCGTGTGCGAGAATTACAAGCTGGCCGTGAACTGCTTCGTGAACAACAACAGACAGTG
CCAGTGTACCAGCGTGGGAGCCCAGAATACCGTGATCTGTAGCAAACTGGCCGCCAAGTGCCTGGTCATG
AAGGCCGAGATGAATGGCAGCAAGCTCGGCAGAAGGGCCAAACCTGAAGGCGCCCTGCAGAACAACGATG
GCCTGTACGACCCCGATTGTGACGAGTCTGGCCTGTTCAAGGCCAAGCAGTGCAACGGCACCAGCATGTG
TTGGTGCGTGAACACAGCCGGCGTGCGGAGAACCGACAAGGATACCGAGATCACCTGTAGCGAGAGAGTG
CGGACCTACTGGATCATCATCGAGCTGAAGCACAAGGCCAGAGAGAAGCCCTACGACAGCAAGAGCCTGC
GGACAGCTCTGCAGAAAGAGATCACCACCAGATACCAGCTGGACCCCAAGTTCATCACCAGCATCCTGTA
CGAGAACAACGTGATCACCATCGACCTGGTGCAGAACAGCAGCCAGAAAACCCAGAACGACGTGGACATT
GCCGACGTGGCCTACTACTTCGAGAAGGACGTGAAGGGCGAGAGCCTGTTCCACAGCAAGAAAATGGACC
TGACCGTGAACGGCGAGCAGCTGGATCTTGATCCTGGCCAGACACTGATCTACTACGTGGACGAGAAGGC
CCCTGAGTTCAGCATGCAGGGCCTGAAAGGCGCGCCGGGCGGCGACAAGACCCACACCTGCCCCCCCTGC
CCAGCTCCAGAACTGCTGGGAGGGCCTTCCGTGTTCCTGTTCCCCCCCAAGCCCAAGGACACCCTGATGA
TCAGCAGGACCCCCGAGGTGACCTGCGTGGTGGTGGCCGTGTCCCACGAGGACCCAGAGGTGAAGTTCAA
CTGGTACGTGGACGGCGTGGAGGTGCACAACGCCAAGACCAAGCCCAGAGAGGAGCAGTACAACAGCACC
TACAGGGTGGTGTCCGTGCTGACCGTGCTGCACCAGGACTGGCTGAACGGCAAAGAATACAAGTGCAAAG
TCTCCAACAAGGCCCTGGCTGCCCCAATCGAAAAGACAATCAGCAAGGCCAAGGGCCAGCCACGGGAGCC
CCAGGTGTACACCCTGCCCCCCAGCCGGGAGGAGATGACCAAGAACCAGGTGTCCCTGACCTGTCTGGTG
AAGGGCTTCTACCCCAGCGATATCGCCGTGGAGTGGGAGAGCAACGGCCAGCCCGAGAACAACTACAAGA
CCACCCCCCCAGTGCTGGACAGCGACGGCAGCTTCTTCCTGTACAGCAAGCTGACCGTGGACAAGTCCAG
GTGGCAGCAGGGCAACGTGTTCAGCTGCAGCGTGATGCACGAGGCCCTGCACAACCACTACACCCAGAAG
TCCCTGAGCCTGAGCCCCGGCGGCAGCGGTCTTAATGATATTTTCGAGGCTCAGAAGATTGAGTGGCATG
AACACCACCACCATCACCACTAAGGCCGGCCTGTAGTCACTGGCACAACGCGTTACCCGGTAAGCCAATC
GGGTATACACGGTCGTCATACTGCAGACAGGGTTCTTCTACTTTGCAAGATAGTCTTGAGTAGTAAAATA
AATAGATAGAGAAAATCAGCCTCGACTGTGCCTTCTAGTTGCCAGCCATCTGTTGTTTGCCCCTCCCCCG
TGCCTTCCTTGACCCTGGAAGGTGCCACTCCCACTGTCCTTTCCTAATAAAATGAGGAAATTGCATCACA
ACACTCAACCCTATCTCGGTCTATTCTTTTGATTTATAAGGGATTTTGCCGATTTCGGCCTATTGGTTAA
AAAATGAGCTGATTTAACAAAAATTTAACGCGAATTAATTCTGTGGAATGTGTGTCAGTTAGGGTGTGGA
AAGTCCCCAGGCTCCCCAGCAGGCAGAAGTATGCAAAGCATGCATCTCAATTAGTCAGCAACCAGGTGTG
GAAAGTCCCCAGGCTCCCCAGCAGGCAGAAGTATGCAAAGCATGCATCTCAATTAGTCAGCAACCATAGT
CCCGCCCCTAACTCCGCCCATCCCGCCCCTAACTCCGCCCAGTTCCGCCCATTCTCCGCCCCATGGCTGA
CTAATTTTTTTTATTTATGCAGAGGCCGAGGCCGCCTCTGCCTCTGAGCTATTCCAGAAGTAGTGAGGAG
GCTTTTTTGGAGGCCTAGGCTTTTGCAAAAAGCTCCCGGGAGCTTGTATATCCATTTTCGGATCTGATCA
GCACGTGTTGACAATTAATCATCGGCATAGTATATCGGCATAGTATAATACGACAAGGTGAGGAACTAAA
CCATGACCGAGTACAAGCCCACGGTGCGCCTCGCCACCCGCGACGACGTCCCCAGGGCCGTACGCACCCT
CGCCGCCGCGTTCGCCGACTACCCCGCCACGCGCCACACCGTCGATCCGGACCGCCACATCGAGCGGGTC
ACCGAGCTGCAAGAACTCTTCCTCACGCGCGTCGGGCTCGACATCGGCAAGGTGTGGGTCGCGGACGACG
GCGCCGCGGTGGCGGTCTGGACCACGCCGGAGAGCGTCGAAGCGGGGGCGGTGTTCGCCGAGATCGGCCC
GCGCATGGCCGAGTTGAGCGGTTCCCGGCTGGCCGCGCAGCAACAGATGGAAGGCCTCCTGGCGCCGCAC
CGGCCCAAGGAGCCCGCGTGGTTCCTGGCCACCGTCGGCGTCTCGCCCGACCACCAGGGCAAGGGTCTGG
GCAGCGCCGTCGTGCTCCCCGGAGTGGAGGCGGCCGAGCGCGCCGGGGTGCCCGCCTTCCTGGAGACATC
CGCGCCCCGCAACCTCCCCTTCTACGAGCGGCTCGGCTTCACCGTCACCGCCGACGTCGAGGTGCCCGAA
GGACCGCGCACCTGGTGCATGACCCGCAAGCCCGGTGCCTGACACGTGCTACGAGATTTCGATTCCACCG
CCGCCTTCTATGAAAGGTTGGGCTTCGGAATCGTTTTCCGGGACGCCGGCTGGATGATCCTCCAGCGCGG
GGATCTCATGCTGGAGTTCTTCGCCCACCCCAACTTGTTTATTGCAGCTTATAATGGTTACAAATAAAGC
AATAGCATCACAAATTTCACAAATAAAGCATTTTTTTCACTGCATTCTAGTTGTGGTTTGTCCAAACTCA
TCAATGTATCTTATCATGTCTGTATACCGTCGACCTCTAGCTAGAGCTTGGCGTAATCATGGTCATTACC
AATGCTTAATCAGTGAGGCACCTATCTCAGCGATCTGTCTATTTCGTTCATCCATAGTTGCCTGACTCCC
CGTCGTGTAGATAACTACGATACGGGAGGGCTTACCATCTGGCCCCAGCGCTGCGATGATACCGCGAGAA
CCACGCTCACCGGCTCCGGATTTATCAGCAATAAACCAGCCAGCCGGAAGGGCCGAGCGCAGAAGTGGTC
CTGCAACTTTATCCGCCTCCATCCAGTCTATTAATTGTTGCCGGGAAGCTAGAGTAAGTAGTTCGCCAGT
TAATAGTTTGCGCAACGTTGTTGCCATCGCTACAGGCATCGTGGTGTCACGCTCGTCGTTTGGTATGGCT
TCATTCAGCTCCGGTTCCCAACGATCAAGGCGAGTTACATGATCCCCCATGTTGTGCAAAAAAGCGGTTA
GCTCCTTCGGTCCTCCGATCGTTGTCAGAAGTAAGTTGGCCGCAGTGTTATCACTCATGGTTATGGCAGC
ACTGCATAATTCTCTTACTGTCATGCCATCCGTAAGATGCTTTTCTGTGACTGGTGAGTACTCAACCAAG
TCATTCTGAGAATAGTGTATGCGGCGACCGAGTTGCTCTTGCCCGGCGTCAATACGGGATAATACCGCGC
CACATAGCAGAACTTTAAAAGTGCTCATCATTGGAAAACGTTCTTCGGGGCGAAAACTCTCAAGGATCTT
ACCGCTGTTGAGATCCAGTTCGATGTAACCCACTCGTGCACCCAACTGATCTTCAGCATCTTTTACTTTC
ACCAGCGTTTCTGGGTGAGCAAAAACAGGAAGGCAAAATGCCGCAAAAAAGGGAATAAGGGCGACACGGA
AATGTTGAATACTCATATTCTTCCTTTTTCAATATTATTGAAGCATTTATCAGGGTTATTGTCTCATGAG
CGGATACATATTTGAATGTATTTAGAAAAATAAACAAATAGGGGTCAGTGTTACAACCAATTAACCAATT
CTGAACATTATCGCGAGCCCATTTATACCTGAATATGGCTCATAACACCCCTTGCTCATGACCAAAATCC
CTTAACGTGAGTTACGCGCGCGTCGTTCCACTGAGCGTCAGACCCCGTAGAAAAGATCAAAGGATCTTCT
TGAGATCCTTTTTTTCTGCGCGTAATCTGCTGCTTGCAAACAAAAAAACCACCGCTACCAGCGGTGGTTT
GTTTGCCGGATCAAGAGCTACCAACTCTTTTTCCGAAGGTAACTGGCTTCAGCAGAGCGCAGATACCAAA
TACTGTTCTTCTAGTGTAGCCGTAGTTAGCCCACCACTTCAAGAACTCTGTAGCACCGCCTACATACCTC
GCTCTGCTAATCCTGTTACCAGTGGCTGCTGCCAGTGGCGATAAGTCGTGTCTTACCGGGTTGGACTCAA
GACGATAGTTACCGGATAAGGCGCAGCGGTCGGGCTGAACGGGGGGTTCGTGCACACAGCCCAGCTTGGA
GCGAACGACCTACACCGAACTGAGATACCTACAGCGTGAGCTATGAGAAAGCGCCACGCTTCCCGAAGGG
AGAAAGGCGGACAGGTATCCGGTAAGCGGCAGGGTCGGAACAGGAGAGCGCACGAGGGAGCTTCCAGGGG
GAAACGCCTGGTATCTTTATAGTCCTGTCGGGTTTCGCCACCTCTGACTTGAGCGTCGATTTTTGTGATG
CTCGTCAGGGGGGCGGAGCCTATGGAAAAACGCCAGCAACGCGGCCTTTTTACGGTTCCTGGCCTTTTGC
TGGCCTTTTGCTCACATGTTCTTTCCTGCGTTATCCCCTGATTCTGTGGATAACCGTATTACCGCCTTTG
AGTGAGCTGATACCGCTCGCCGCAGCCGAACGACCGAGCGCAGCGAGTCAGTGAGCGAGGAAGCGGAAGG
CGAGAGTAGGGAACTGCCAGGCATCAAACTAAGCAGAAGGCCCCTGACGGATGGCCTTTTTGCGTTTCTA
CAAACTCTTTCTGTGTTGTAAAACGACGGCCAGTCTTAAGCTCGGGCCCCCTGGGCGGTTCTGATAACGA
GTAATCGTTAATCCGCAAATAACGTAAAAACCCGCTTCGGCGGGTTTTTTTATGGGGGGAGTTTAGGGAA
AGAGCATTTGTCAGAATATTTAAGGGCGCCTGTCACTTTGCTTGATATATGAGAATTATTTAACCTTATA
AATGAGAAAAAAGCAACGCACTTTAAATAAGATACGTTGCTTTTTCGATTGATGAACACCTATAATTAAA
CTATTCATCTATTATTTATGATTTTTTGTATATACAATATTTCTAGTTTGTTAAAGAGAATTAAGAAAAT
AAATCTCGAAAATAATAAAGGGAAAATCAGTTTTTGATATCAAAATTATACATGTCAACGATAATACAAA
ATATAATACAAACTATAAGATGTTATCAGTATTTATTATCATTTAGAATAAATTTTGTGTCGCCCTTAAT
TGTGAGCGGATAACAATTACGAGCTTCATGCACAGTGGCGTTGACTCAATATTGGCCATTAGCCATATTA
TTCATTGGTTATATAGCATAAATCAATATTGGCTATTGGCCATTGCATACGTTGTATCTATATCATAATA
TGTACATTTATATTGGCTCATGTCCAATATGACCGCCATGTT
