>Addgene plasmid #156693 | pD649-HAsp-EPCAM-Fc(DAPA)-AviTag-6xHis | depositor partial sequence | sequence record 302496 | insert (extracellular domain)
CAAGAGGAATGCGTGTGCGAGAATTACAAGCTGGCCGTGAACTGCTTCGTGAACAACAACAGACAGTGCC
AGTGTACCAGCGTGGGAGCCCAGAATACCGTGATCTGTAGCAAACTGGCCGCCAAGTGCCTGGTCATGAA
GGCCGAGATGAATGGCAGCAAGCTCGGCAGAAGGGCCAAACCTGAAGGCGCCCTGCAGAACAACGATGGC
CTGTACGACCCCGATTGTGACGAGTCTGGCCTGTTCAAGGCCAAGCAGTGCAACGGCACCAGCATGTGTT
GGTGCGTGAACACAGCCGGCGTGCGGAGAACCGACAAGGATACCGAGATCACCTGTAGCGAGAGAGTGCG
GACCTACTGGATCATCATCGAGCTGAAGCACAAGGCCAGAGAGAAGCCCTACGACAGCAAGAGCCTGCGG
ACAGCTCTGCAGAAAGAGATCACCACCAGATACCAGCTGGACCCCAAGTTCATCACCAGCATCCTGTACG
AGAACAACGTGATCACCATCGACCTGGTGCAGAACAGCAGCCAGAAAACCCAGAACGACGTGGACATTGC
CGACGTGGCCTACTACTTCGAGAAGGACGTGAAGGGCGAGAGCCTGTTCCACAGCAAGAAAATGGACCTG
ACCGTGAACGGCGAGCAGCTGGATCTTGATCCTGGCCAGACACTGATCTACTACGTGGACGAGAAGGCCC
CTGAGTTCAGCATGCAGGGCCTGAAA
